>Addgene plasmid #98659 | hnRNPA2_LC_D220V | addgene full sequence | sequence record 189344 | Addgene NGS Result
TAATACGACTCACTATAGGGGAATTGTGAGCGGATAACAATTCCCCTCTAGAAATAATTTTGTTTAACTT
TAAGAAGGAGATATACCATGGGCTCTGATAAAATTCATCATCATCATCATCACGAAAATCTTTATTTTCA
AGGTCATATGGGTCGTGGTGGCAACTTTGGTTTCGGTGATAGCCGCGGTGGTGGCGGCAACTTCGGTCCG
GGTCCGGGCAGCAATTTCCGTGGTGGTTCCGTCGGTTACGGTAGCGGTCGCGGCTTTGGCGATGGCTATA
ATGGTTACGGTGGTGGTCCGGGCGGCGGCAATTTCGGTGGTAGCCCGGGTTACGGCGGTGGTCGCGGCGG
TTATGGCGGTGGCGGTCCAGGCTACGGTAACCAGGGTGGTGGTTATGGTGGTGGCTACGATAACTATGGC
GGTGGTAACTATGGTAGCGGCAATTACAATGATTTTGGCAACTACAACCAGCAACCGAGCAATTACGGCC
CGATGAAATCCGGCAATTTTGGCGGTTCCCGTAATATGGGTGGTCCGTATGGTGGCGGTAACTACGGCCC
GGGTGGTAGCGGTGGTTCTGGCGGCTATGGTGGCCGCAGCCGTTACTAACTCGAGCACCACCACCACCAC
CACTGAGATCCGGCTGCTAACAAAGCCCGAAAGGAAGCTGAGTTGGCTGCTGCCACCGCTGAGCAATAAC
TAGCATAACCCCTTGGGGCCTCTAAACGGGTCTTGAGGGGTTTTTTGCTGAAAGGAGGAACTATATCCGG
ATTGGCGAATGGG
[124 nt withheld, positions 784-907]
C
[91 nt withheld, positions 909-999]
A
[49 nt withheld, positions 1001-1049]
CCTTTGACGTTGGAGTCCACGTTCTTT
[37 nt withheld, positions 1077-1113]
ACCCTATCTCGGTCTATTCTTTTGATTTATAAGGGATTTTGCCGATTTCGGCCTATTGGTTAAAAAATGA
GCTGATTTAACAAAAATTTAACGCGAATTTTAACAAAATATTAACGCTTACAATTTAGGTGGCACTTTTC
GGGGAAATGTGCGCGGAACCCCTATTTGTTTATTTTTCTAAATACATTCAAATATGTATCCGCTCATGAA
TTAATTCTTAGAAAAACTCATCGAGCATCAAATGAAACTGCAATTTATTCATATCAGGATTATCAATACC
ATATTTTTGAAAAAGCCGTTTCTGTAATGAAGGAGAAAACTCACCGAGGCAGTTCCATAGGATGGCAAGA
TCCTGGTATCGGTCTGCGATTCCGACTCGTCCAACATCAATACAACCTATTAATTTCCCCTCGTCAAAAA
TAAGGTTATCAAGTGAGAAATCACCATGAGTGACGACTGAATCCGGTGAGAATGGCAAAAGTTTATGCAT
TTCTTTCCAGACTTGTTCAACAGGCCAGCCATTACGCTCGTCATCAAAATCACTCGCATCAACCAAACCG
TTATTCATTCGTGATTGCGCCTGAGCGAGACGAAATACGCGATCGCTGTTAAAAGGACAATTACAAACAG
GAATCGAATGCAACCGGCGCAGGAACACTGCCAGCGCATCAACAATATTTTCACCTGAATCAGGATATTC
TTCTAATACCTGGAATGCTGTTTTCCCGGGGATCGCAGTGGTGAGTAACCATGCATCATCAGGAGTACGG
ATAAAATGCTTGATGGTCGGAAGAGGCATAAATTCCGTCAGCCAGTTTAGTCTGACCATCTCATCTGTAA
CATCATTGGCAACGCTACCTTTGCCATGTTTCAGAAACAACTCTGGCGCATCGGGCTTCCCATACAATCG
ATAGATTGTCGCACCTGATTGCCCGACATTATCGCGAGCCCATTTATACCCATATAAATCAGCATCCATG
TTGGAATTTAATCGCGGCCTAGAGCAAGACGTTTCCCGTTGAATATGGCTCATAACACCCCTTGTATTAC
TGTTTATGTAAGCAGACAGTTTTATTGTTCATGACCAAAATCCCTTAACGTGAGTTTTCGTTCCACTGAG
CGTCAGACCCCGTAGAAAAGATCAAAGGATCTTCTTGAGATCCTTTTTTTCTGCGCGTAATCTGCTGCTT
GCAAACAAAAAAACCACCGCTACCAGCGGTGGTTTGTTTGCCGGATCAAGAGCTACCAACTCTTTTTCCG
AAGGTAACTGGCTTCAGCAGAGCGCAGATACCAAATACTGTCCTTCTAGTGTAGCCGTAGTTAGGCCACC
ACTTCAAGAACTCTGTAGCACCGCCTACATACCTCGCTCTGCTAATCCTGTTACCAGTGGCTGCTGCCAG
TGGCGATAAGTCGTGTCTTACCGGGTTGGACTCAAGACGATAGTTACCGGATAAGGCGCAGCGGTCGGGC
TGAACGGGGGGTTCGTGCACACAGCCCAGCTTGGAGCGAACGACCTACACCGAACTGAGATACCTACAGC
GTGAGCTATGAGAAAGCGCCACGCTTCCCGAAGGGAGAAAGGCGGACAGGTATCCGGTAAGCGGCAGGGT
CGGAACAGGAGAGCGCACGAGGGAGCTTCCAGGGGGAAACGCCTGGTATCTTTATAGTCCTGTCGGGTTT
CGCCACCTCTGACTTGAGCGTCGATTTTTGTGATGCTCGTCAGGGGGGCGGAGCCTATGGAAAAACGCCA
GCAACGCGGCCTTTTTACGGTTCCTGGCCTTTTGCTGGCCTTTTGCTCACATGTTCTTTCCTGCGTTATC
CCCTGATTCTGTGGATAACCGTATTACCGCCTTTGAGTGAGCTGATACCGCTCGCCGCAGCCGAACGACC
GAGCGCAGCGAGTCAGTGAGCGAGGAAGCGGAAGAGCGCCTGATGCGGTATTTTCTCCTTACGCATCTGT
GCGGTATTTCACACCGCAATGGTGCACTCTCAGTACAATCTGCTCTGATGCCGCATAGTTAAGCCAGTAT
ACACTCCGCTATCGCTACGTGACTGGGTCATGGCTGCGCCCCGACACCCGCCAACACCCGCTGACGCGCC
CTGACGGGCTTGTCTGCTCCCGGCATCCGCTTACAGACAAGCTGTGACCGTCTCCGGGAGCTGCATGTGT
CAGAGGTTTTCACCGTCATCACCGAAACGCGCGAGGCAGCTGCGGTAAAGCTCATCAGCGTGGTCGTGAA
GCGATTCACAGATGTCTGCCTGTTCATCCGCGTCCAGCTCGTTGAGTTTCTCCAGAAGCGTTAATGTCTG
GCTTCTGATAAAGCGGGCCATGTTAAGGGCGGTTTTTTCCTGTTTGGTCACTGATGCCTCCGTGTAAGGG
GGATTTCTGTTCATGGGGGTAATGATACCGATGAAACGAGAGAGGATGCTCACGATACGGGTTACTGATG
ATGAACATGCCCGGTTACTGGAACGTTGTGAGGGTAAACAACTGGCGGTATGGATGCGGCGGGACCAGAG
AAAAATCACTCAGGGTCAATGCCAGCGCTTCGTTAATACAGATGTAGGTGTTCCACAGGGTAGCCAGCAG
CATCCTGCGATGCAGATCCGGAACATAATGGTGCAGGGCGCTGACTTCCGCGTTTCCAGACTTTACGAAA
CACGGAAACCGAAGACCATTCATGTTGTTGCTCAGGTCGCAGACGTTTTGCAGCAGCAGTCGCTTCACGT
TCGCTCGCGTATCGGTGATTCATTCTGCTAACCAGTAAGGCAACCCCGCCAGCCTAGCCGGGTCCTCAAC
GACAGGAGCACGATCATGCGCACCCGTGGGGCCGCCATGCCGGCGATAATGGCCTGCTTCTCGCCGAAAC
GTTTGGTGGCGGGACCAGTGACGAAGGCTTGAGCGAGGGCGTGCAAGATTCCGAATACCGCAAGCGACAG
GCCGATCATCGTCGCGCTCCAGCGAAAGCGGTCCTCGCCGAAAATGACCCAGAGCGCTGCCGGCACCTGT
CCTACGAGTTGCATGATAAAGAAGACAGTCATAAGTGCGGCGACGATAGTCATGCCCCGCGCCCACCGGA
AGGAGCTGACTGGGTTGAAGGCTCTCAAGGGCATCGGTCGAGATCCCGGTGCCTAATGAGTGAGCTAACT
TACATTAATTGCGTTGCGCTCACTGCCCGCTTTCCAGTCGGGAAACCTGTCGTGCCAGCTGCATTAATGA
ATCGGCCAACGCGCGGGGAGAGGCGGTTTGCGTATTGGGCGCCAGGGTGGTTTTTCTTTTCACCAGTGAG
ACGGGCAACAGCTGATTGCCCTTCACCGCCTGGCCCTGAGAGAGTTGCAGCAAGCGGTCCACGCTGGTTT
GCCCCAGCAGGCGAAAATCCTGTTTGATGGTGGTTAACGGCGGGATATAACATGAGCTGTCTTCGGTATC
GTCGTATCCCACTACCGAGATATCCGCACCAACGCGCAGCCCGGACTCGGTAATGGCGCGCATTGCGCCC
AGCGCCATCTGATCGTTGGCAACCAGCATCGCAGTGGGAACGATGCCCTCATTCAGCATTTGCATGGTTT
GTTGAAAACCGGACATGGCACTCCAGTCGCCTTCCCGTTCCGCTATCGGCTGAATTTGATTGCGAGTGAG
ATATTTATGCCAGCCAGCCAGACGCAGACGCGCCGAGACAGAACTTAATGGGCCCGCTAACAGCGCGATT
TGCTGGTGACCCAATGCGACCAGATGCTCCACGCCCAGTCGCGTACCGTCTTCATGGGAGAAAATAATAC
TGTTGATGGGTGTCTGGTCAGAGACATCAAGAAATAACGCCGGAACATTAGTGCAGGCAGCTTCCACAGC
AATGGCATCCTGGTCATCCAGCGGATAGTTAATGATCAGCCCACTGACGCGTTGCGCGAGAAGATTGTGC
ACCGCCGCTTTACAGGCTTCGACGCCGCTTCGTTCTACCATCGACACCACCACGCTGGCACCCAGTTGAT
CGGCGCGAGATTTAATCGCCGCGACAATTTGCGACGGCGCGTGCAGGGCCAGACTGGAGGTGGCAACGCC
AATCAGCAACGACTGTTTGCCCGCCAGTTGTTGTGCCACGCGGTTGGGAATGTAATTCAGCTCCGCCATC
GCCGCTTCCACTTTTTCCCGCGTTTTCGCAGAAACGTGGCTGGCCTGGTTCACCACGCGGGAAACGGTCT
GATAAGAGACACCGGCATACTCTGCGACATCGTATAACGTTACTGGTTTCACATTCACCACCCTGAATTG
ACTCTCTTCCGGGCGCTATCATGCCATACCGCGAAAGGTTTTGCGCCATTCGATGGTGTCCGGGATCTCG
ACGCTCTCCCTTATGCGACTCCTGCATTAGGAAGCAGCCCAGTAGTAGGTTGAGGCCGTTGAGCACCGCC
GCCGCAAGGAATGGTGCATGCAAGGAGATGGCGCCCAACAGTCCCCCGGCCACGGGGCCTGCCACCATAC
CCACGCCGAAACAAGCGCTCATGAGCCCGAAGTGGCGAGCCCGATCTTCCCCATCGGTGATGTCGGCGAT
ATAGGCGCCAGCAACCGCACCTGTGGCGCCGGTGATGCCGGCCACGATGCGTCCGGCGTAGAGGATCGAG
ATCTCGATCCCGCGAAAT
Features (pLannotate 1.2.2; 20 found; start..end, strand, type, name):
      1..19      +  promoter       T7 promoter: promoter for bacteriophage T7 RNA polymerase
     20..44      +  protein_bind   lac operator: The lac repressor binds to the lac operator to inhibit transcription in E. coli. This inhibition can be relieved by adding lactose or isopropyl-β-D-thiogalactopyranoside (IPTG). lac repressor encoded by lacI
     59..81      +  RBS            RBS: efficient ribosome binding site from bacteriophage T7 gene 10 (Olins and Rangwala, 1989)
    106..122     +  CDS            capTEV™ (fragment): composite tag for in vivo biotinylation, TEV protease cleavage, and 6xHis tagging
    151..606     +  CDS            HNRNPA2B1 (fragment): ROA2_SAGOE - Also known as HNRPA2B1. Experimental evidence at protein level: Swiss-Prot protein existence level 1. Heterogeneous nuclear ribonucleoprotein (hnRNP) that associates with nascent pre-mRNAs, packaging them into hnRNP particles. The hnRNP particle arrangement on nascent hnRNA is non-random and sequence-dependent and serves to condense and stabilize the transcripts and minimize tangling and knotting. Packaging plays a role in various processes such as transcription, pre-mRNA processing, RNA nuclear export, subcellular location, mRNA translation and stability of mature mRNAs. Forms hn
    616..633     +  CDS            9xHis (fragment): 9xHis affinity tag
    643..692     +  CDS            SET1 (fragment): solubility-enhancement tag derived from T7 phage gene 10B
    700..747     +  terminator     T7 terminator: transcription terminator for bacteriophage T7 RNA polymerase
    784..1212    +  rep_origin     f1 ori (sequence partly withheld): f1 bacteriophage origin of replication; arrow indicates direction of (+) strand synthesis
   1265..1322    +  promoter       AmpR promoter (fragment): bla
   1331..2146    -  CDS            KanR: aminoglycoside phosphotransferase; aph(3')-Ia; confers resistance to kanamycin in bacteria or G418 (Geneticin®) in eukaryotes
   2268..2856    +  rep_origin     ori: high-copy-number ColE1/pMB1/pBR322/pUC origin of replication
   3042..3181    -  misc_feature   bom: basis of mobility region from pBR322
   3283..3474    -  CDS            rop: Rop protein, which maintains plasmids at low copy number; rop
   3491..3871    +  CDS            YPB1_ECOLX: Protein predicted: Swiss-Prot protein existence level 4. From Escherichia coli.
   3943..4234    -  CDS            TcR (fragment): tetracycline efflux protein; tet; confers resistance to tetracycline
   4249..4270    -  protein_bind   CAP binding site: CAP binding activates transcription in the presence of cAMP. E. coli catabolite activator protein
   4283..5365    -  CDS            lacI: lac repressor; lacI; The lac repressor binds to the lac operator to inhibit transcription in E. coli. This inhibition can be relieved by adding lactose or isopropyl-β-D-thiogalactopyranoside (IPTG).
   5366..5443    -  promoter       lacI promoter: lacI
   5451..5730    -  CDS            TcR (fragment): tetracycline efflux protein; tet; confers resistance to tetracycline
