[The description below was written by a language model from this plasmid's Addgene catalogue record and pLannotate feature annotations shown in this document.]
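Description:
hnRNPA2_LC_D220V is a bacterial expression plasmid built on the pJ411 backbone for producing the low-complexity domain of human hnRNPA2 (residues 190–341 of the HNRNPA2B1 gene product) carrying the D220V substitution. The sequenced plasmid is about 5.75 kb. It is selected with kanamycin through an aph(3')-Ia KanR gene and replicates from a ColE1/pMB1-type origin. The catalogue lists it as high copy, although the feature table also detects bom and rop elements from pBR322, which are usually associated with lower copy number. An f1 origin and short, presumably non-functional remnants of the tetracycline resistance gene are also present in the backbone.

The expression cassette follows the familiar T7/lac layout. A T7 promoter is followed directly by a lac operator and the T7 gene 10 ribosome binding site, then the open reading frame, with a T7 terminator downstream. A lacI gene with its own promoter supplies the repressor, so transcription stays off until IPTG induction in a host that expresses T7 RNA polymerase. The catalogue describes an N-terminal 6xHis tag contributed by the backbone. The annotation places a short tag fragment upstream of the roughly 450 bp HNRNPA2B1 segment, matched to a composite tag that combines 6xHis with a TEV site. The automated table also flags partial His-tag and SET1-like matches between the insert and the terminator, but the record does not show whether these are translated, and they may simply be vector sequence beyond the stop codon.

The associated publication title points to use in purifying recombinant protein for studies of the structure, interactions and phase separation of the hnRNPA2 low-complexity domain, and of how mutation alters them.
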