Addgene plasmid #98659: hnRNPA2_LC_D220V
Purpose: Expresses 6xHis-tagged hnRNPA2 AA 190-341 with D220V
Depositing lab: Nicolas Fawzi. Depositing organization: Brown University. Publication: Mechanistic View of hnRNPA2 Low-Complexity Domain Structure, Interactions, and Phase Separation Altered by Mutation and Arginine Methylation. Ryan VH, Dignon GL, Zerze GH, Chabata CV, Silva R, Conicella AE, Amaya J, Burke KA, Mittal J, Fawzi NL. Mol Cell. 2018 Jan 17. pii: S1097-2765(17)30979-6. doi: 10.1016/j.molcel.2017.12.022. PubMed 29358076.
Backbone
  Vector backbone: pJ411
  Vector type: Bacterial Expression
Growth in bacteria
  Bacterial resistance: Kanamycin, 50 μg/mL
  Growth temperature: 37°C
  Growth strain: DH5alpha
  Copy number: High Copy
Gene/Insert
  Gene/Insert name: hnRNPA2
  Species: H. sapiens (human)
  Mutation: D220V
  Entrez Gene: HNRNPA2B1 (a.k.a. HNRNPA2, HNRNPB1, HNRPA2, HNRPA2B1, HNRPB1, IBMPFD2, OPMD2, RNPA2, SNRPB1)
  Tag / fusion protein: 6xHis (N terminal on backbone)
  Cloning method: Restriction Enzyme; 5′ cloning site Unknown (unknown if destroyed); 3′ cloning site Unknown (unknown if destroyed)
Terms and licenses: Academic/Nonprofit Terms; Industry Terms: Not Available to Industry
How to cite: hnRNPA2_LC_D220V was a gift from Nicolas Fawzi (Addgene plasmid # 98659 ; http://n2t.net/addgene:98659 ; RRID:Addgene_98659)
